Addgene plasmid #25013: pMIND-Lx
Depositing lab: Brian Robertson. Depositing organization: Imperial College London. Publication: Improved mycobacterial tetracycline inducible vectors. Williams KJ, Joyce G, Robertson BD. Plasmid. 2010 Sep;64(2):69-73. doi: 10.1016/j.plasmid.2010.04.003. Epub 2010 Apr 29. PubMed 20434484.
Backbone
  Vector backbone: pSHKLx
  Backbone size w/o insert (bp): 8798
  Vector type: Bacterial Expression
  Selectable markers: Hygromycin
Growth in bacteria
  Bacterial resistance: Kanamycin, 50 μg/mL
  Growth temperature: 37°C
  Growth strain: DH5alpha
  Growth instructions: High copy number in E. coli. Low copy number in mycobacteria
  Copy number: Low Copy
Gene/Insert
  Gene/Insert name: pMIND-Lx
  Insert size (bp): 8798
  Cloning method: Restriction Enzyme
  Sequencing primers: 5′ N/A
Terms and licenses: Academic/Nonprofit Terms; Industry Terms: Not Available to Industry
How to cite: pMIND-Lx was a gift from Brian Robertson (Addgene plasmid # 25013 ; http://n2t.net/addgene:25013 ; RRID:Addgene_25013)
