[The description below was written by a language model from this plasmid's Addgene catalogue record and pLannotate feature annotations shown in this document.]
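Description:
pMIND-Lx is an 8,798 bp bacterial expression plasmid built on the pSHKLx backbone. It comes from a set of improved tetracycline-inducible vectors for mycobacteria and works as an E. coli–mycobacterial shuttle vector. A high-copy ColE1/pUC-type origin supports replication in E. coli, where the record notes high copy number, whereas copy number in mycobacteria is low. No mycobacterial replicon appears in the feature table. A large stretch between the lacZα fragment and the Tn5-derived region (roughly 4.1 to 6.4 kb) is unannotated and may hold such functions, but the record does not confirm this. Selection uses a Tn5-derived neo (nptII) kanamycin resistance gene, flanked by remnants of the Tn5 transposase and ble genes, together with a Streptomyces hygroscopicus hygromycin phosphotransferase gene listed as the additional selectable marker.

The payload is a bioluminescent reporter made up of Vibrio harveyi luxA and luxB, which encode the alpha and beta subunits of bacterial luciferase. They are arranged in tandem on the same strand, with the hyg gene immediately downstream. No genes for synthesis of the aldehyde substrate are annotated. pUC-derived remnants lie upstream of the reporter, including a lac promoter, operator, CAP site, fragments of lacI and lacZα, and a partial multiple cloning site. About 700 bp between this cloning site fragment and luxA is unannotated. The tetracycline-responsive regulator and promoter/operator implied by the associated publication are not identified in the feature table, so their identity and position cannot be stated from the record. The construct appears suited to reporting inducible expression in mycobacteria through light output, probably as a means of characterising the induction system.
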