Features (pLannotate 1.2.2; 13 found; start..end, strand, type, name):
    110..127     +  misc_feature   MCS (fragment): pUC18/19 multiple cloning site
    847..1911    +  CDS            luxA: LUXA_VIBHA - Experimental evidence at protein level: Swiss-Prot protein existence level 1. Light-emitting reaction in luminous bacteria. From Vibrio harveyi (Beneckea harveyi).
   1941..2912    +  CDS            luxB: LUXB_VIBHA - Experimental evidence at protein level: Swiss-Prot protein existence level 1. Light-emitting reaction in luminous bacteria. The specific role of the beta subunit is unknown, but it is absolutely required for bioluminescence activity. From Vibrio harveyi (Beneckea harveyi).
   2931..3923    +  CDS            hyg: KHYB_STRHY - Experimental evidence at protein level: Swiss-Prot protein existence level 1. The aminoglycoside phosphotransferases achieve inactivation of their antibiotic substrates by phosphorylation. From Streptomyces hygroscopicus.
   3935..4089    +  CDS            lacZα (fragment): LacZα fragment of β-galactosidase; lacZ fragment
   6384..6725    +  CDS            tnpA (fragment): TN5P_ECOLX - Also known as tnp. Experimental evidence at protein level: Swiss-Prot protein existence level 1. Mediates transposition of transposon Tn5 by a 'cut and paste' mechanism. First, the monomeric transposase binds the 19 bp inverted DNA repeats flanking the transposon. Then, dimerization of the DNA- bound transposase creates a synaptic DNA complex. After nicking of the first DNA strand, excision of the transposon proceeds through a series of intermediates. The transposase then mediates the insertion of the transposon at a new site by strand transfer. The activity of the wild- type tran
   6765..7556    +  CDS            neo: KKA2_KLEPN - Also known as kan, nptII. Experimental evidence at protein level: Swiss-Prot protein existence level 1. Resistance to kanamycin, neomycin, paromomycin, ribostamycin, butirosin and gentamicin B. From Klebsiella pneumoniae.
   7580..7732    +  CDS            ble (fragment): BLE_KLEPN - Experimental evidence at protein level: Swiss-Prot protein existence level 1. Binding protein with a strong affinity to the bleomycin family of antibiotics. Binds to CL990; an antimitotic-antibiotic compound. From Klebsiella pneumoniae.
   7843..8431    +  rep_origin     ori: high-copy-number ColE1/pMB1/pBR322/pUC origin of replication
   8614..8706    +  CDS            lacI (fragment): lac repressor; lacI; The lac repressor binds to the lac operator to inhibit transcription in E. coli. This inhibition can be relieved by adding lactose or isopropyl-β-D-thiogalactopyranoside (IPTG).
   8719..8740    +  protein_bind   CAP binding site: CAP binding activates transcription in the presence of cAMP. E. coli catabolite activator protein
   8755..8785    +  promoter       lac promoter: promoter for the E. coli lac operon
   8793..11      +  protein_bind   lac operator (across the origin): The lac repressor binds to the lac operator to inhibit transcription in E. coli. This inhibition can be relieved by adding lactose or isopropyl-β-D-thiogalactopyranoside (IPTG). lac repressor encoded by lacI
>Addgene plasmid #25013 | pMIND-Lx | depositor full sequence | sequence record 11544 | Author sequence
GCGGATAACAATTTCACACAGGAAACAGCTATGACATGATTACGAATTAGCCCGCCTAATGAGCGGGCTT
TTTTTTGAATTAGCCCGCCTAATGAGCGGGCTTTTTTTTGAATTCGAGCTCGGTACCTCTAGATCACGAT
TCGCTCGAGGTCAATGACGCTGTGCGGGAGTGAGAGAATCCGTCGATCAGTGCTGTCAGGCCGAAATCGA
ATTCCCGGTCGCGTTCAGGAACGCTCGCATTGCCGACCTCTGCGGTTTGCTCCTCCAGTACGACACCGAC
GGTGTATCGGCTGACCGCGATGAGCATGCTGATGGCTGTCTGTTCATCGAATCCCTGAGACACGAGAAGC
CCGACTTGCTGACCGGAAGCCTCAGCTCCTTCGTCGGTGTCGTCGCCGGATGGTCTGCGGTGGTGCTCAG
CGTGGAGACGCGCACCGTCACGGACCGCGTGTAGTGCGTGGCGGAAACTTCTTGCGTTTCGCAAGAGAAA
TGCGTCCCATTTCTCGTCGGACTCGGGGAAGGAAGCGTGATGCTCTCGGTCAAGCACGTCGCTCGCCAGC
GCTGCGAGGAGTTCGGCCTTCGTGCGGAAGTGCCAGTAGAGGCCGGGCTGCTGTACCTGTAAGTGAGCCG
CCAGCGCGCGAGTGGTGAAGCCATCGAGCCCAGTCTCGTCGAGCACCTGCCGGGCCCCGAGCAACACGGA
CGTGCGGTCGAGACGCTTCCGGTGGTGAGTCATAGTTGCACTTTATCATCGATAACTTTATCTTAGATAA
AGTGACTGCTCGCTACTCTCATCTGACTGCTCGCTACTCTCATCGTGGAATCCTGACAGGATCCGGAGGA
AATGTTATGAAATTTGGAAACTTCCTTCTCACTTATCAGCCACCTGAGCTATCTCAGACCGAAGTGATGA
AGCGATTGGTTAATCTGGGCAAAGCGTCTGAAGGTTGTGGCTTCGACACCGTTTGGTTGCTAGAGCACCA
CTTCACTGAATTTGGGTTGTTAGGGAATCCTTATGTTGCTGCCGCACACCTATTAGGTGCGACAGAAACG
CTCAACGTTGGCACTGCAGCTATCGTATTGCCGACTGCCCATCCGGTTCGACAAGCAGAAGACGTAAACC
TACTGGATCAAATGTCAAAAGGACGATTCCGTTTTGGTATTTGTCGCGGTTTGTACGATAAAGATTTTCG
TGTCTTTGGTACAGACATGGATAACAGCCGAGCCTTAATGGACTGTTGGTATGACTTGATGAAAGAAGGC
TTCAATGAAGGCTATATCGCGGCGGATAACGAACATATTAAGTTCCCGAAAATCCAACTGAATCCATCGG
CTTACACACAAGGTGGTGCTCCTGTTTATGTCGTCGCGGAGTCAGCATCAACGACAGAATGGGCTGCAGA
GCGTGGCCTACCAATGATTCTAAGCTGGATCATCAACACTCACGAGAAGAAAGCGCAGCTTGATCTTTAC
AACGAAGTCGCGACTGAACATGGCTACGATGTGACTAAGATTGACCACTGTTTGTCTTACATCACCTCCG
TCGATCATGACTCAAATAGAGCCAAAGATATTTGCCGCAACTTCTTGGGCCATTGGTACGACTCATACGT
GAATGCCACCAAGATTTTTGACGACTCTGACCAAACAAAAGGTTACGACTTCAATAAAGGTCAATGGCGT
GATTTTGTGTTGAAAGGCCACAAAGACACCAATCGCCGAATTGATTACAGCTACGAAATCAACCCAGTAG
GGACGCCTGAAGAGTGTATCGCGATTATCCAGCAAGATATTGATGCGACGGGTATTGACAATATTTGTTG
TGGTTTTGAAGCAAACGGTTCTGAAGAAGAAATTATCGCATCTATGAAGCTATTCCAGTCTGATGTGATG
CCATATCTCAAAGAAAAACAGTAATTAATATTTTCTAAAAGGAAAGAGACATGAAATTTGGATTATTCTT
CCTCAATTTTATGAACTCAAAGCGTTCTTCTGATCAAGTCATCGAAGAAATGTTAGATACCGCACATTAC
GTAGATCAGTTGAAGTTTGACACGTTGGCTGTTTACGAAAACCATTTCTCGAACAATGGTGTGGTTGGTG
CCCCACTAACAGTGGCTGGTTTTTTACTTGGTATGACAAAGAACGCCAAAGTGGCTTCGTTGAATCACGT
CATTACCACGCATCATCCAGTACGTGTGGCGGAAGAAGCGTGTCTACTTGACCAAATGAGTGAAGGCCGT
TTTGCCTTTGGCTTTAGTGATTGTGAAAAGAGTGCAGATATGCGCTTCTTTAATCGACCAACGGATTCTC
AGTTTCAGTTGTTCAGTGAGTGTCACAAGATCATCAATGATTCATTCACTACTGGGTACTGCCATCCAAA
CAATGATTTTTATAGTTTTCCTAAAATCTCCGTTAACCCACACGCGTTCACTGAAGGCGGTCCTGCGCAA
TTTGTGAATGCGACGAGCAAAGAAGTGGTTGAATGGGCGGCTAAGTTAGGGCTTCCACTCGTGTTTAGAT
GGGACGACTCAAACGCTCAAAGAAAAGAATACGCCGGTTTGTACCACGAAGTTGCTCAGGCACATGGTGT
CGATGTTAGTCAGGTTCGACACAAGCTGACGCTGCTGGTCAACCAAAATGTAGATGGTGAAGCAGCAAGG
GCAGAAGCTCGCGTGTATTTGGAAGAGTTTGTCCGTGAATCTTACTCAAATACCGACTTTGAGCAAAAAA
TGGGAGAGCTGTTGTCAGAAAATGCCATCGGTACTTATGAAGAAAGTACTCAGGCAGCGCGAGTTGCGAT
TGAGTGTTGTGGTGCCGCGGACCTATTGATGTCTTTTGAGTCGATGGAAGATAAAGCGCAGCAAAGAGCG
GTTATCGATGTGGTAAACGCCAACATCGTCAAATACCACTCGTAAACTAGTGCATGCGTGACACAAGAAT
CCCTGTTACTTCTCGACCGTATTGATTCGGATGATTCCTACGCGAGCCTGCGGAACGACCAGGAATTCTG
GGAGCCGCTGGCCCGCCGAGCCCTGGAGGAGCTCGGGCTGCCGGTGCCGCCGGTGCTGCGGGTGCCCGGC
GAGAGCACCAACCCCGTACTGGTCGGCGAGCCCGGCCCGGTGATCAAGCTGTTCGGCGAGCACTGGTGCG
GTCCGGAGAGCCTCGCGTCGGAGTCGGAGGCGTACGCGGTCCTGGCGGACGCCCCGGTGCCGGTGCCCCG
CCTCCTCGGCCGCGGCGAGCTGCGGCCCGGCACCGGAGCCTGGCCGTGGCCCTACCTGGTGATGAGCCGG
ATGACCGGCACCACCTGGCGGTCCGCGATGGACGGCACGACCGACCGGAACGCGCTGCTCGCCCTGGCCC
GCGAACTCGGCCGGGTGCTCGGCCGGCTGCACAGGGTGCCGCTGACCGGGAACACCGTGCTCACCCCCCA
TTCCGAGGTCTTCCCGGAACTGCTGCGGGAACGCCGCGCGGCGACCGTCGAGGACCACCGCGGGTGGGGC
TACCTCTCGCCCCGGCTGCTGGACCGCCTGGAGGACTGGCTGCCGGACGTGGACACGCTGCTGGCCGGCC
GCGAACCCCGGTTCGTCCACGGCGACCTGCACGGGACCAACATCTTCGTGGACCTGGCCGCGACCGAGGT
CACCGGGATCGTCGACTTCACCGACGTCTATGCGGGAGACTCCCGCTACAGCCTGGTGCAACTGCATCTC
AACGCCTTCCGGGGCGACCGCGAGATCCTGGCCGCGCTGCTCGACGGGGCGCAGTGGAAGCGGACCGAGG
ACTTCGCCCGCGAACTGCTCGCCTTCACCTTCCTGCACGACTTCGAGGTGTTCGAGGAGACCCCGCTGGA
TCTCTCCGGCTTCACCGATCCGGAGGAACTGGCGCAGTTCCTCTGGGGGCCGCCAGACACCGCCCCCGGC
GCCTAAAAGCTTGGCACTGGCCGTCGTTTTACAACGTCGTGACTGGGAAAACCCTGGCGTTACCCAACTT
AATCGCCTTGCAGCACATCCCCCTTTCGCCAGCTGGCGTAATAGCGAAGAGGCCCGCACCGATCGCCCTT
CCCAACAGTTGCGCAGCCTGAATGGCGAATGGCGATAAGCTAGCCCAACCAGCCCGCGAACGGCTGGCAG
CCAGCGTAAGGCGCGGCTCATCGGGCGGCGTTCGCCACGATGTCCTGCACTTCGAGCCAAGCCTCGAACA
CCTGCTGGTGTGCACGACTCACCCGGTTGTTGACACCGCGCGCGGCCGTGCGGGCTCGGTGGGGCGGCTC
TGTCGCCCTTGCCAGCGTGAGTAGCGCGTACCTCACCTCGCCCAACAGGTCGCACACAGCCGATTCGTAC
GCCATAAAGCCAGGTGAGCCCACCAGCTCCGTAAGTTCGGGCGCTGTGTGGCTCGTACCCGCGCATTCAG
GCGGCAGGGGGTCTAACGGGTCTAAGGCGGCGTGTACGGCCGCCACAGCGGCTCTCAGCGGCCCGGAAAC
GTCCTTGAAACGACGTATGTGTTCCTCCTGGTTGGTACAGGTGGTTGGGGGTGCTCGGCTGTCGCTGGTG
TTCCACCACCAGGGCTCGACGGGAGAGCGGGGGAGTGTGCAGTTGTGGGGTGGCCCCTCAGCGAAATATC
TGACTTGGAGCTCGTGTCGGACCATACACCGGTGATTAATCGTGGTCTACTACCAAGCGTGAGCCACGTC
GCCGACGAATTTGAGCAGCTCTGGCTGCCGTACTGGCCGCTGGCAAGCGACGATCTGCTCGAGGGGATCT
ACCGCCAAAGCCGCGCGTCGGCCCTAGGCCGCCGGTACATCGAGGCGAACCCAACAGCGCTGGCAAACCT
GCTGGTCGTGGACGTAGACCATCCAGACGCAGCGCTCCGAGCGCTCAGCGCCCGGGGGTCCCATCCGCTG
CCCAACGCGATCGTGGGCAATCGCGCCAACGGCCACGCACACGCAGTGTGGGCACTCAACGCCCCTGTTC
CACGCACCGAATACGCGCGGCGTAAGCCGCTCGCATACATGGCGGCGTGCGCCGAAGGCCTTCGGCGCGC
CGTCGACGGCGACCGCAGTTACTCAGGCCTCATGACCAAAAACCCCGGCCACATCGCCTGGGAAACGGAA
TGGCTCCACTCAGATCTCTACACACTCAGCCACATCGAGGCCGAGCTCGGCGCGAACATGCCACCGCCGC
GCTGGCGCCAGCAGACCACGTACAAAGCGGCTCCGACGCCGCTAGGGCGGAATTGCGCACTGTTCGATTC
CGTCAGGTTGTGGGCCTATCGTCCCGCCCTCATGCGGATCTACCTGCCGACCCGGAACGTGGACGGACTC
GGCCGCGCGATCTATGCCGAGTGCCACGTCCGAAACGCCGAGTTCCCGTGCAACGACGTGTGTCCCGGAC
CGCTACCGGACAGCGAGGTCCGCGCCATCGCCAACAGCATTTGGCGTTGGATCACAACCAAGTCGCGCAT
TTGGGCGGACGGGATCGTGGTCTACGAGGCCACACTCAGTGCGCGCCAGTCGGCCATCTCGCGGAAGGGC
GCAGCAGCGCGCACGGCGGCGAGCACAGTTGCGCGGCGCGCAAAGTCCGCGTCAGCCATGGAGGCATTGC
TATGAGCGACGGCTACAGCGACGGCTACAACCGGCAGCCGACTGTCCGCAAAAAGCGGCGCGTGACCGCC
GCCGAAGGCGCTCGAATCACCGGACTATCCGAACGCCACGTCGTCCGGCTCGTGGCGCAGGAACGCAGCG
AGTGGCTCGCCGAGCAGGCTGCACGCCGCGAACGCATCCGCGCCTATCACGACGACGAGGGCCACTCTTG
GCCGCAAACGGCCAAACATTTCGGGCTGCATCTGGACACCGTTAAGCGACTCGGCTATCGGGCGAGGAAA
GAGCGTGCGGCAGAACAGGAAGCGGCTCAAAAGGCCCACAACGAAGCCGACAATCCACCGCTGTTCTAAC
GCAATTGGGGAGCGGGTGTCGCGGGGGTTCCGTGGGGGGTTCCGTTGCAACGGGTCGGACAGGTAAAAGT
CCTGGTAGACGCTAGTTTTCTGGTTTGGGCCATGCCTGTCTCGTTGCGTGTTTCGTTGCGCCCGTTTTGA
ATACCAGCCAGACGAGACGGGGTTCTACGAATCTTGGTCGATACCAAGCCATTTCCGCTGAATATCGGGG
AGCTCACCGCCAGAATCGGTGGTTGTGGTGATGTACGTGGCGAACTCCGTTGTAGTGCCTGTGGTGGCAT
CCGTGGCCACTCTCGTTGCACGGTTCGTTGTGCCGTTACAGGCCCCGTTGACAGCTCACCGAACGTAGTT
AAAACATGCTGGTCAAACTAGGTTTACCAACGATACGAGTCAGCTCATCTAGGGCCAGTTCTAGGCGTTG
TTCGTTGCGCGGTTCGTTGCGCATGTTTCGTGTGGTTGCTAGCTTCACGCTGCCGCAAGCACTCAGGGCG
CAAGGGCTGCTAAAGGAAGCGGAACACGTAGAAAGCCAGTCCGCAGAAACGGTGCTGACCCCGGATGAAT
GTCAGCTACTGGGCTATCTGGACAAGGGAAAACGCAAGCGCAAAGAGAAAGCAGGTAGCTTGCAGTGGGC
TTACATGGCGATAGCTAGACTGGGCGGTTTTATGGACAGCAAGCGAACCGGAATTGCCAGCTGGGGCGCC
CTCTGGTAAGGTTGGGAAGCCCTGCAAAGTAAACTGGATGGCTTTCTTGCCGCCAAGGATCTGATGGCGC
AGGGATCAAGATCTGATCAAGAGACAGGATGAGGATCGTTTCGCATGATTGAACAAGATGGATTGCACGC
AGGTTCTCCGGCCGCTTGGGTGGAGAGGCTATTCGGCTATGACTGGGCACAACAGACAATCGGCTGCTCT
GATGCCGCCGTGTTCCGGCTGTCAGCGCAGGGGCGCCCGGTTCTTTTTGTCAAGACCGACCTGTCCGGTG
CCCTGAATGAACTCCAAGACGAGGCAGCGCGGCTATCGTGGCTGGCCACGACGGGCGTTCCTTGCGCAGC
TGTGCTCGACGTTGTCACTGAAGCGGGAAGGGACTGGCTGCTATTGGGCGAAGTGCCGGGGCAGGATCTC
CTGTCATCTCACCTTGCTCCTGCCGAGAAAGTATCCATCATGGCTGATGCAATGCGGCGGCTGCATACGC
TTGATCCGGCTACCTGCCCATTCGACCACCAAGCGAAACATCGCATCGAGCGAGCACGTACTCGGATGGA
AGCCGGTCTTGTCGATCAGGATGATCTGGACGAAGAGCATCAGGGGCTCGCGCCAGCCGAACTGTTCGCC
AGGCTCAAGGCGCGGATGCCCGACGGCGAGGATCTCGTCGTGACCCATGGCGATGCCTGCTTGCCGAATA
TCATGGTGGAAAATGGCCGCTTTTCTGGATTCATCGACTGTGGCCGGCTGGGTGTGGCGGACCGCTATCA
GGACATAGCGTTGGCTACCCGTGATATTGCTGAAGAGCTTGGCGGCGAATGGGCTGACCGCTTCCTCGTG
CTTTACGGTATCGCCGCTCCCGATTCGCAGCGCATCGCCTTCTATCGCCTTCTTGACGAGTTCTTCTGAG
CGGGACTCTGGGGTTCGAAATGACCGACCAAGCGACGCCCAACCTGCCATCACGAGATTTCGATTCCACC
GCCGCCTTCTATGAAAGGTTGGGCTTCGGAATCGTTTTCCGGGACGCCGGCTGGATGATCCTCCAGCGCG
GGGATCTCATGCTGGAGTTCTTCGCCCACCCCAAAAGGATCTAGGTGAAGATCCTTTTTGATAATCTCAT
GACCAAAATCCCTTAACGTGAGTTTTCGTTCCACTGAGCGTCAGACCCCGTAGAAAAGATCAAAGGATCT
TCTTGAGATCCTTTTTTTCTGCGCGTAATCTGCTGCTTGCAAACAAAAAAACCACCGCTACCAGCGGTGG
TTTGTTTGCCGGATCAAGAGCTACCAACTCTTTTTCCGAAGGTAACTGGCTTCAGCAGAGCGCAGATACC
AAATACTGTTCTTCTAGTGTAGCCGTAGTTAGGCCACCACTTCAAGAACTCTGTAGCACCGCCTACATAC
CTCGCTCTGCTAATCCTGTTACCAGTGGCTGCTGCCAGTGGCGATAAGTCGTGTCTTACCGGGTTGGACT
CAAGACGATAGTTACCGGATAAGGCGCAGCGGTCGGGCTGAACGGGGGGTTCGTGCACACAGCCCAGCTT
GGAGCGAACGACCTACACCGAACTGAGATACCTACAGCGTGAGCTATGAGAAAGCGCCACGCTTCCCGAA
GGGAGAAAGGCGGACAGGTATCCGGTAAGCGGCAGGGTCGGAACAGGAGAGCGCACGAGGGAGCTTCCAG
GGGGAAACGCCTGGTATCTTTATAGTCCTGTCGGGTTTCGCCACCTCTGACTTGAGCGTCGATTTTTGTG
ATGCTCGTCAGGGGGGCGGAGCCTATGGAAAAACGCCAGCAACGCGGCCTTTTTACGGTTCCTGGCCTTT
TGCTGGCCTTTTGCTCACATGTTCTTTCCTGCGTTATCCCCTGATTCTGTGGATAACCGTATTACCGCCT
TTGAGTGAGCTGATACCGCTCGCCGCAGCCGAACGACCGAGCGCAGCGAGTCAGTGAGCGAGGAAGCGGA
AGAGCGCCCAATACGCAAACCGCCTCTCCCCGCGCGTTGGCCGATTCATTAATGCAGCTGGCACGACAGG
TTTCCCGACTGGAAAGCGGGCAGTGAGCGCAACGCAATTAATGTGAGTTAGCTCACTCATTAGGCACCCC
AGGCTTTACACTTTATGCTTCCGGCTCGTATGTTGTGTGGAATTGTGA
