>Addgene plasmid #25013 | pMIND-Lx | addgene partial sequence | sequence record 29073 | 25013 with M13/pUC-fwd
GCGCGGGGGCGGTGTCTGGCGGCCCCCAGAGGAACTGCGCCAGTTCCTCCGGATCGGTGAAGCCGGAGAG
ATCCAGCGGGGTCTCCTCGAACACCTCGAAGTCGTGCAGGAAGGTGAAGGCGAGCAGTTCGCGGGCGAAG
TCCTCGGTCCGCTTCCACTGCGCCCCGTCGAGCAGCGCGGCCAGGATCTCGCGGTCGCCCCGGAAGGCGT
TGAGATGCAGTTGCACCAGGCTGTAGCGGGAGTCTCCCGCATAGACGTCGGTGAAGTCGACGATCCCGGT
GACCTCGGTCGCGGCCAGGTCCACGAAGATGTTGGTCCCGTGCAGGTCGCCGTGGACGAACCGGGGTTCG
CGGCCGGCCAGCAGCGTGTCCACGTCCGGCAGCCAGTCCTCCAGGCGGTCCAGCAGCCGGGGCGAGAGGT
AGCCCCACCCGCGGTGGTCCTCGACGGTCGCCGCGCGGCGTTCCCGCAGCAGTTCCGGGAAGACCTCGGA
ATGGGGGGTGAGCACGGTGTTCCCGGTCAGCGGCACCCTGTGCAGCCGGCCGAGCACCCGGCCGAGTTCG
CGGGCCAGGGCGAGCAGCGCGTTCCGGTCGGTCGTGCCGTCCATCGCGGACCGCCAGGTGGTGCCGGTCA
TCCGGCTCATCACCAGGTAGGGCCACGGCCAGGCTCCGGTGCCGGGCCGCAGCTCGCCGCGGCCGAGGAG
GCGGGGCACCGGCACCGGGGCGTCCGCCAGGACCGCGTACGCCTCCGACTCCGACGCGAGGCTCTCCGGA
CCGCACCAGTGCTCGCCGAACAGCTTGATCACCGGGCCGGGCTCGCCGACCAGTACGGGGTTGGTGCTCT
CGCCGGGCACCCGCAGCACCGGCGGCACCGGCAGCCCGAGCTCCTCCAGGGCTCGGCGGGCCAGCGGCTC
CCA
