>Addgene plasmid #25013 | pMIND-Lx | addgene partial sequence | sequence record 29074 | 25013 with M13/pUC-rev
CCTAATGAGCGGGCTTTTTTTTGAATTAGCCCGCCTAATGAGCGGGCTTTTTTTTGAATTCGAGCTCGGT
ACCTCTAGATCACGATTCGCTCGAGGTCAATGACGCTGTGCGGGAGTGAGAGAATCCGTCGATCAGTGCT
GTCAGGCCGAAATCGAATTCCCGGTCGCGTTCAGGAACGCTCGCATTGCCGACCTCTGCGGTTTGCTCCT
CCAGTACGACACCGACGGTGTATCGGCTGACCGCGATGAGCATGCTGATGGCTGTCTGTTCATCGAATCC
CTGAGACACGAGAAGCCCGACTTGCTGACCGGAAGCCTCAGCTCCTTCGTCGGTGTCGTCGCCGGATGGT
CTGCGGTGGTGCTCAGCGTGGAGACGCGCACCGTCACGGACCGCGTGTAGTGCGTGGCGGAAACTTCTTG
CGTTTCGCAAGAGAAATGCGTCCCATTTCTCGTCGGACTCGGGGAAGGAAGCGTGATGCTCTCGGTCAAG
CACGTCGCTCGCCAGCGCTGCGAGGAGTTCGGCCTTCGTGCGGAAGTGCCAGTAGAGGCCGGGCTGCTGT
ACCTGTAAGTGAGCCGCCAGCGCGCGAGTGGTGAAGCCATCGAGCCCAGTCTCGTCGAGCACCTGCCGGG
CCCCGAGCAACACGGACGTGCGGTCGAGACGCTTCCGGTGGTGAGTCATAGTTGCACTTTATCATCGATA
ACTTTATCTTAGATAAAGTGACTGCTCGCTACTCTCATCTGACTGCTCGCTACTCTCATCGTGGAATCCT
GACAGGATCCGGAGGAAATGTTATGAAATTTGGAAACTTCCTTCTCACTTATCAGCCACCTGAGCTATCT
CAGACCGAAGTGATGAAGCGATTGGTTAATCTGGGCAAAGCGTCTGAAGGTTGTGGCTTCGACACCGTTT
GGT
